>Addgene plasmid #97104 | Tol2-lyzC-microRNA 19c-Dendra2 | addgene full sequence | sequence record 182574 | Addgene NGS Result
GCATATGCTTAAAGATAGCCATGCTCCAGGTCCTTGTGTCCTTCTAAGGTCTGTTTGTGGTTTAAGCTGT
TTGTTGACACACGCTTGTCATCTCCATTTTTCTGTGAAGTTATTGTCAGTTTATTGCACACTGGGTTGCA
TTAAGCTGCAGTTTTTTCACAACAGTTTTCCACATTGTAACAGTCAGTCTCCAAATTATTCCATCAGTCC
TCAAATTTAGTCATTTGAGGCCATGAAAACACTTAAAACTACATGAAGGTAGTTTGGCATTAGGTTTTAG
ACTTGTTCTTGTTTGGCATATTGCAACCTGTGTAAAAATGATTTGATTTTTATTTTTTTTTTTTTTTTTT
CAGAAAGAAACGGTCCAAAAAGAGTTATGTGAACATTTATCCATGTGTTTAATGTTTTTTAAATTAAAAA
AAAACATTTTTATTAAACCACTTGTGACTAAACCTTTTTTAGTTATTCTATTTTGTGACGAGTCTGAATG
GCCAAAGTACTCTTGAATCCAAAATCTTTATAGTAAAATGTTTAATCTTACTTGCAGTGTTGGGTATAAT
TTGTAACAAAGTTGAATTCCATATCTGCTGAGTGAAAAAGTAAAGTAAGAGATTGCTGTAAATATTTAGG
TTATTTATTTATTAATACAATATAGAAAGTAACAAAACACAATGTAAAAAATCAATAAAGAAAGTAAATA
TTAAAAGTAATGATAAACTAATGATGTAAACAATATTAGCAACAAAGTTTGTACAATTCAGGGAGGGTAA
AGAATTTCACCTAATAGTCAAACTCTGTATTAAATAATATAAAATCTTTGTTCTTAGTCTGAAGAGGAGA
CTGTGAGAGAAAGCTTACTGGTTGTTAAATTAGAAAATTTGTAACTTGCAGATTAAAATGATTTAAATAA
TTTTATAAAGGCCATGTTTGAAACAAATGTAAAAACATAATAAATGTTAAGAATTTCAGATATTGAGATT
TTACAATTTAAAAAAAGCAATAAAGTAATAGCAGAGACCTACACTCTTAAAGTAAATTACCCAACTCTGC
TTACTAGTAACTTTTGGAATAGTTACTAGTATCCATTGAACAAATACTAGAATCTAATTAAATTGTGTGA
GTGTCCAATGAAAAGATTCTTGTATTTAAAACAGTACCAGTATCTATATATGTACAAAATTTAGTGCTAG
CAAAATGCAAATAAATACTACTGCATATAATGGATTGCATTGTAAATCGACTCGCCATAATACATTTATT
TCCTATTTTTACTTTTAACAAAAAATAAGTTCACTGAGTATTTCATGTCATTAAATCGCATTAAACCTCT
TGCATGCTTTATGTACACTAGTGCAGTTCGCTAAATGACCACCGGTGTCACTAATAACACGATCGTTTCT
GAATTCTGCATTAAACGCCATTTATACGTTGCTCTTATTAGTAAACAATTTCTCCATCATGAGCTCGACC
AGTATTGCATATTTCATCCTCTTAAATCCAGAGTTGTTTCTTTTAATCACTTTCTCTTCATGATAAAAGC
AGTTTTTGGTTTTCAGAAGTTTACAACAAACCCAGTCAGTTATTGCCTCAGCAAACACTGGAGCAACTGC
ACACTTGTGAAAAGCTTCTTGCGAAACACAAACCTTTCTCTGGACTTATAAATAAAGGCATTCAGCAGCT
CCACCATACACCTCCACTGGTCTTGATAAAGCAGATATCAGCAGTGATACAGGTACCGCCACCATGGATG
AGGAAATCGCTGCCCTGGTCGTTGACAACGGCTCCGGTATGTGCAAAGCCGGTTTTGCTGGAGATGATGC
CCCTCGTGCTGTTTTCCCCTCCATTGTTGGACGACCCAGACATCAGGTACATTTAATAAACCATCCTAAT
AACATGTTAATCATATTGAACCACATTAAACTCTCATTTGTGCATTTTACATCTTTTAAAACCGATTTAT
ATTCGTTTTTAGATAATGAAGTTTATTAAAGTGTTAATTCACAGCTTTATTGCTTGTTTTGAGAATCTGC
TTGCATAAGTGATTTTTAAACTTGATCTGATTTTCGTTTGTTTCGAAGTTCTTCAGCTTTGAAAGTCAGA
TCTTCAATTCACAGCCATGCCATAGTTTTAGGATACAGTATAAGTAGACGAATTGGGATGCATCGTAGAT
TTTATGCTGTGTTTGTTATGGTTTTTCAGTGGTAGAGATTTTCAGAGTATTATTAGGGTTATAGTCAGTG
TCAGGTTTATTTATCGTCAGCGTGATGGGCAAAAAACAGCTGGCAGTACGGGCTCATCCACCCGAAAACA
GCAAGACAAATATTTGCATTTAAATATATTTTTAAAATCATGCAAAAACATTTTAAATATATTTTTGAGA
AGTAGCATTATTACAAGCAATTGTCACTTAGGACTACTACACAGAAAACTTAGCATCTTATTTTCTTACT
ATACTAGTGTCATAGAATTATGGCATATCATACAGACTTTATTTCCAAAAGAGTTTTGCATAAACTTTTT
GCATTCACATGACTAGAAATATAATCTTGATTGTAGAAGTGGTTTGTCCCTGGCGCAGCGAGTTTTGCAT
GGATTTGCACAGCATGTTGTAATAAAGCCGGATGCAATCCTGCAAAACTCACCCCAGATAACAGGGCTTT
TCCATAAGCAGCATCTAGTGCAGCTCCACAGTGGCAGGCAGAAGGCGTCCGGCAATACTTGAAGTGCAGA
CATTGCAGTAGATCCACTGGCACTACCTGCACTGTGAGCACTTTGGAACTGCCAGGACAAACTCAACACA
GATCATAAAAGAAAGAATAATTAAAACAAAACAATAATAATTGATCAAACAAGAACTGCATGTTATAGAA
CTTGATGATAGTATGTTTGCTTCCGTGTGCTGAAAGCCAACTGCTGTTACTCTCGCCCAGAAATCTGCGC
CAACATGGACACACCCAGTGGAGCAAGCCATCTGATTTTCATGGTCAGATTGTAAAGAAGCAATTACTCT
TGGACAGTTTAAGCAGAAAAGCCACCAAGTCAAGTCACTGGTCATATGATGAACTCGAAGATCTAATAAA
AGTTAATTTAAGCGTTCATTACAATAAATTCAAGTGAATCTGTTTTAAGCTAGCCTTTAACGTTTTTAAA
TTCCTTCAAACAAATTAGTTCCTCTTTGCAGTTCCTCATTTCTCGGTGAGCTGGTGCTTTAATCCCTTTA
CTTTTTCTTCCTCTAGGGAGTGATGGTTGGCATGGGACGAATTAATTCCTGCAGCCCGGGGGTACCGGTC
GCCACCATGAACACCCCGGGAATTAACCTGATCAAGGAGGACATGCGCGTGAAGGTGCACATGGAGGGCA
ACGTGAACGGCCACGCCTTCGTGATCGAGGGCGAGGGCAAGGGCAAGCCCTACGAGGGCACCCAGACCGC
CAACCTGACCGTGAAGGAGGGCGCCCCCCTGCCCTTCAGCTACGACATCCTGACCACCGCCGTGCACTAC
GGCAACCGGGTGTTCACCAAGTACCCCGAGGACATCCCCGACTACTTCAAGCAGAGCTTCCCCGAGGGCT
ACAGCTGGGAGCGCACCATGACCTTCGAGGACAAGGGCATCTGCACCATCCGCAGCGACATCAGCCTGGA
GGGCGACTGCTTCTTCCAGAACGTGCGCTTCAAGGGCACCAACTTCCCCCCCAACGGCCCCGTGATGCAG
AAGAAAACCCTGAAGTGGGAGCCCAGCACCGAGAAGCTGCACGTGCGCGACGGCCTGCTGGTGGGCAACA
TCAACATGGCCCTGCTGCTGGAGGGCGGCGGCCACTACCTGTGCGACTTCAAGACCACCTACAAGGCCAA
GAAGGTGGTGCAGCTGCCCGACGCCCACTTCGTGGACCACCGCATCGAGATCCTGGGCAACGACAGCGAC
TACAACAAGGTGAAGCTGTACGAGCACGCCGTGGCCCGCTACAGCCCCCTGCCCAGCCAGGTGTGGTAAT
CTAGATCATAATCAGCCATACCACATTTGTAGAGGTTTTACTTGCTTTAAAAAACCTCCCACACCTCCCC
CTGAACCTGAAACATAAAATGAATGCAATTGTTGTTGTTAACTTGTTTATTGCAGCTTATAATGGTTACA
AATAAAGCAATAGCATCACAAATTTCACAAATAAAGCATTTTTTTCACTGCATTCTAGTTGTGGTTTGTC
CAAACTCATCAATGTATCTTAAGGCGTAAATTGTAAGCGTTAATATTTTGTTAAAATTCGCGTTAAATTT
TTGTTAAATCAGCTCATTTTTTAACCAATAGGCCGAAATCGGCGGATCCTGCGGCCGCAAGGGAAAATAG
AATGAAGTGATCTCCAAAAAATAAGTACTTTTTGACTGTAAATAAAATTGTAAGGAGTAAAAAGTACTTT
TTTTTCTAAAAAAATGTAATTAAGTAAAAGTAAAAGTATTGATTTTTAATTGTACTCAAGTAAAGTAAAA
ATCCCCAAAAATAATACTTAAGTACAGTAATCAAGTAAAATTACTCAAGTACTTTACACCTCTGGTTCTT
GACCCCCTACCTTCAGCAAGCCCAGCAGATCCACTAGATCTTTTGTTCCCTTTAGTGAGGGTTAATTGCG
CGCTTGGCGTAATCATGGTCATAGCTGTTTCCTGTGTGAAATTGTTATCCGCTCACAATTCCACACAACA
TACGAGCCGGAAGCATAAAGTGTAAAGCCTGGGGTGCCTAATGAGTGAGCTAACTCACATTAATTGCGTT
GCGCTCACTGCCCGCTTTCCAGTCGGGAAACCTGTCGTGCCAGCTGCATTAATGAATCGGCCAACGCGCG
GGGAGAGGCGGTTTGCGTATTGGGCGCTCTTCCGCTTCCTCGCTCACTGACTCGCTGCGCTCGGTCGTTC
GGCTGCGGCGAGCGGTATCAGCTCACTCAAAGGCGGTAATACGGTTATCCACAGAATCAGGGGATAACGC
AGGAAAGAACATGTGAGCAAAAGGCCAGCAAAAGGCCAGGAACCGTAAAAAGGCCGCGTTGCTGGCGTTT
TTCCATAGGCTCCGCCCCCCTGACGAGCATCACAAAAATCGACGCTCAAGTCAGAGGTGGCGAAACCCGA
CAGGACTATAAAGATACCAGGCGTTTCCCCCTGGAAGCTCCCTCGTGCGCTCTCCTGTTCCGACCCTGCC
GCTTACCGGATACCTGTCCGCCTTTCTCCCTTCGGGAAGCGTGGCGCTTTCTCATAGCTCACGCTGTAGG
TATCTCAGTTCGGTGTAGGTCGTTCGCTCCAAGCTGGGCTGTGTGCACGAACCCCCCGTTCAGCCCGACC
GCTGCGCCTTATCCGGTAACTATCGTCTTGAGTCCAACCCGGTAAGACACGACTTATCGCCACTGGCAGC
AGCCACTGGTAACAGGATTAGCAGAGCGAGGTATGTAGGCGGTGCTACAGAGTTCTTGAAGTGGTGGCCT
AACTACGGCTACACTAGAAGAACAGTATTTGGTATCTGCGCTCTGCTGAAGCCAGTTACCTTCGGAAAAA
GAGTTGGTAGCTCTTGATCCGGCAAACAAACCACCGCTGGTAGCGGTGGTTTTTTTGTTTGCAAGCAGCA
GATTACGCGCAGAAAAAAAGGATCTCAAGAAGATCCTTTGATCTTTTCTACGGGGTCTGACGCTCAGTGG
AACGAAAACTCACGTTAAGGGATTTTGGTCATGAGATTATCAAAAAGGATCTTCACCTAGATCCTTTTAA
ATTAAAAATGAAGTTTTAAATCAATCTAAAGTATATATGAGTAAACTTGGTCTGACAGTTACCAATGCTT
AATCAGTGAGGCACCTATCTCAGCGATCTGTCTATTTCGTTCATCCATAGTTGCCTGACTCCCCGTCGTG
TAGATAACTACGATACGGGAGGGCTTACCATCTGGCCCCAGTGCTGCAATGATACCGCGAGACCCACGCT
CACCGGCTCCAGATTTATCAGCAATAAACCAGCCAGCCGGAAGGGCCGAGCGCAGAAGTGGTCCTGCAAC
TTTATCCGCCTCCATCCAGTCTATTAATTGTTGCCGGGAAGCTAGAGTAAGTAGTTCGCCAGTTAATAGT
TTGCGCAACGTTGTTGCCATTGCTACAGGCATCGTGGTGTCACGCTCGTCGTTTGGTATGGCTTCATTCA
GCTCCGGTTCCCAACGATCAAGGCGAGTTACATGATCCCCCATGTTGTGCAAAAAAGCGGTTAGCTCCTT
CGGTCCTCCGATCGTTGTCAGAAGTAAGTTGGCCGCAGTGTTATCACTCATGGTTATGGCAGCACTGCAT
AATTCTCTTACTGTCATGCCATCCGTAAGATGCTTTTCTGTGACTGGTGAGTACTCAACCAAGTCATTCT
GAGAATAGTGTATGCGGCGACCGAGTTGCTCTTGCCCGGCGTCAATACGGGATAATACCGCGCCACATAG
CAGAACTTTAAAAGTGCTCATCATTGGAAAACGTTCTTCGGGGCGAAAACTCTCAAGGATCTTACCGCTG
TTGAGATCCAGTTCGATGTAACCCACTCGTGCACCCAACTGATCTTCAGCATCTTTTACTTTCACCAGCG
TTTCTGGGTGAGCAAAAACAGGAAGGCAAAATGCCGCAAAAAAGGGAATAAGGGCGACACGGAAATGTTG
AATACTCATACTCTTCCTTTTTCAATATTATTGAAGCATTTATCAGGGTTATTGTCTCATGAGCGGATAC
ATATTTGAATGTATTTAGAAAAATAAACAAATAGGGGTTCCGCGCACATTTCCCCGAAAAGTGCCACCTA
AATTGTAAGCGTTAATATTTTGTTAAAATTCGCGTTAAATTTTTGTTAAATCAGCTCATTTTTTAACCAA
TAGGCCGAAATCGGCAAAATCCCTTATAAATCAAAAGAATAGACCGAGATAGGGT
[37 nt withheld, positions 6916-6952]
AAAGAACGTGGACTCCAACGTCAAAGG
[49 nt withheld, positions 6980-7028]
T
[91 nt withheld, positions 7030-7120]
CACAATGACGGCTACTACATGGTGCCATTCCTTCCTCTTTATAGGAATGGAGACTACCTCCTGTCCAACA
ATGCTCTTGGATACGAGTACGCCTACCTGTTGGACCCAGGTCATTGCACAACACCAGAAATGCCCTCTGA
TCTGCAAAAGACGTGAATATCTGTTCAGACACCCATATCCACTCTGTTCCACACAGGTCAGAGGTTTGTC
CAGGAGTTCTTGACAGAGGTGTAAAAAGTACTCAAAAATTTTACTCAAGTGAAAGTACAAGTACTTAGGG
AAAATTTTACTCAATTAAAAGTAAAAGTATCTGGCTAGAATCTTACTTGAGTAAAAGTAAAAAAGTACTC
CATTAAAATTGTACTTGAGTATTAAGGAAGTAAAAGGCTAGCAAGATCTGCTCGAGATACATTTGATTAG
AAGAGTTTGACTTGGGTTGATTATAGCAAATAGTGGAACACAAACAGATTTTGAAATATTCTTGCAAATT
TATTTATTAAATCCATTCAAATATTGTCATTTTTTGTACTGTGTAATTTATATTGATTTGCTCATACAAT
ATTTACATTTCGCTTAAACAATACACTATTATTTATATTTAAAAATAGCTATATATAAATCAAATGTATA
GCTCTTTTTTACACAATTAATCAAAGCTAAAATATTTGTCACACAAATACAGTAAGCCACTTCACAATGA
TATCTTCAAAATCTGTGCTTGACTGAATCATTTCATTTATTGTTTTGTAATTCACATTATACCTTACGTT
CTCCAGGCACAGTTTGAATTGTTGATAAATGAAGATAATACATCTGATTTAATTAGTCTCCTTTGTTTAT
AATAACTTTAATCTAATTTGATAGTAATAATTCCAGCAATACATCCATTACAATAAAAATCGCTTTTTTA
TTTTGCACATTAGTTTGCCGGTATTTGTTTAAAGTTTCACCATACTTTTAAATCATGTGCTATTTGAAAA
GGGCTGTTATGACTGGAATTAAATGTTTTTTTTTATATCAGTGTTTTAGATTGAAGTACAATATTTATAG
GTAAAATTCACCA
Features (pLannotate 1.2.2; 18 found; start..end, strand, type, name):
   1744..1866    +  CDS            actba (fragment): ACTB1_DANRE - Also known as bact, bactin1, bactzf. Experimental evidence at protein level: Swiss-Prot protein existence level 1. Actin is a highly conserved protein that polymerizes to produce filaments that form cross-linked networks in the cytoplasm of cells. Actin exists in both monomeric (G-actin) and polymeric (F-actin) forms, both forms playing key functions, such as cell motility and contraction. In addition to their role in the cytoplasmic cytoskeleton, G- and F-actin also localize in the nucleus, and regulate gene transcription and motility and repair of damaged DNA. From Danio rerio
   2571..2645    -  ncRNA          mir-19: Accession: RF00245 - mir-19 microRNA precursor family
   2708..2784    -  ncRNA          mir-17: Accession: RF00051 - mir-17 microRNA precursor family
   3264..3282    -  misc_feature   MCS (fragment): pBluescript multiple cloning site
   3297..3986    +  CDS            Dendra2: Dendra2 is a photoconvertible green fluorescent protein published in 2006, derived from Dendronephthya sp.. It has high acid sensitivity.
   3994..4077    +  CDS            large T antigen (fragment): large T antigen from SV40 (simian virus 40)
   4100..4221    +  polyA_signal   SV40 poly(A) signal: SV40 polyadenylation signal
   4228..4313    -  rep_origin     M13 ori (fragment): M13 bacteriophage origin of replication; arrow indicates direction of (+) strand synthesis
   4599..4617    -  promoter       T3 promoter: promoter for bacteriophage T3 RNA polymerase
   4662..4678    -  protein_bind   lac operator: The lac repressor binds to the lac operator to inhibit transcription in E. coli. This inhibition can be relieved by adding lactose or isopropyl-β-D-thiogalactopyranoside (IPTG). lac repressor encoded by lacI
   4686..4716    -  promoter       lac promoter: promoter for the E. coli lac operon
   4731..4752    -  protein_bind   CAP binding site: CAP binding activates transcription in the presence of cAMP. E. coli catabolite activator protein
   4765..4857    -  CDS            lacI (fragment): lac repressor; lacI; The lac repressor binds to the lac operator to inhibit transcription in E. coli. This inhibition can be relieved by adding lactose or isopropyl-β-D-thiogalactopyranoside (IPTG).
   5040..5628    -  rep_origin     ori: high-copy-number ColE1/pMB1/pBR322/pUC origin of replication
   5799..6659    -  CDS            AmpR: β-lactamase; bla; confers resistance to ampicillin, carbenicillin, and related antibiotics
   6660..6764    -  promoter       AmpR promoter: bla
   6790..7120    -  rep_origin     f1 ori (fragment) (sequence partly withheld): f1 bacteriophage origin of replication; arrow indicates direction of (+) strand synthesis
   7118..7345    +  CDS            tyr (fragment) (sequence partly withheld): TYRO_ORYLA - Also known as tyro. Experimental evidence at transcript level: Swiss-Prot protein existence level 2. This is a copper-containing oxidase that functions in the formation of pigments such as melanins and other polyphenolic compounds. From Oryzias latipes (Japanese rice fish) (Japanese killifish).
