[The description below was written by a language model from this plasmid's Addgene catalogue record and pLannotate feature annotations shown in this document.]
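Description:
Tol2-lyzC-microRNA 19c-Dendra2 is a zebrafish transgenesis plasmid built on a Tol2 transposon backbone and intended to overexpress a microRNA together with the fluorescent protein Dendra2. In bacteria it is maintained as a high-copy plasmid through a ColE1/pUC-type origin and selected with ampicillin via the β-lactamase gene. Remnants of a pBluescript-type cloning vector are also present, including lac promoter/operator elements, a T3 promoter and partial f1 and M13 origins. The Tol2 arms are not annotated as such. However, a short match to medaka tyrosinase fits the origin of Tol2, which was first found as an insertion in that locus, and probably marks sequence flanking one transposon end.

The payload is zebrafish microRNA 19c coupled to Dendra2. The feature table detects a mir-19 family precursor and an adjacent mir-17 family precursor upstream of the Dendra2 coding sequence, suggesting that a genomic fragment from a miR-17/19-type cluster was cloned. Both hits are annotated on the strand opposite to Dendra2, and the record does not explain this. A short fragment of zebrafish β-actin lies upstream of the microRNA region; its role is not stated, though it may be part of an intron-bearing cassette that hosts the microRNA. Dendra2, a green-to-red photoconvertible protein, is followed by an SV40 polyadenylation signal. The name indicates a lyzC (lysozyme C) promoter, commonly used for neutrophil-restricted expression in zebrafish, but no promoter is annotated in the table. The associated study was a phenotypic microRNA screen of neutrophil migration, where Dendra2 would mark and allow tracking of the microRNA-expressing cells.
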