Addgene plasmid #97104: Tol2-lyzC-microRNA 19c-Dendra2
Purpose: overexpression of microRNA and Dendra2 in Zebrafish
Depositing lab: Qing Deng. Depositing organization: Purdue University. Publication: Phenotypical microRNA screen reveals a noncanonical role of CDK2 in regulating neutrophil migration. Hsu AY, Wang D, Liu S, Lu J, Syahirah R, Bennin DA, Huttenlocher A, Umulis DM, Wan J, Deng Q. Proc Natl Acad Sci U S A. 2019 Aug 26. pii: 1905221116. doi: 10.1073/pnas.1905221116. PubMed 31451657.
Backbone
  Vector backbone: Tol2
  Vector type: Zebrafish
Growth in bacteria
  Bacterial resistance: Ampicillin, 100 μg/mL
  Growth temperature: 37°C
  Growth strain: DH5alpha
  Copy number: High Copy
Gene/Insert
  Gene/Insert name: microRNA 19c Dendra2
  Species: D. rerio (zebrafish)
  Cloning method: Ligation Independent Cloning
Terms and licenses: Academic/Nonprofit Terms; Industry Terms: Not Available to Industry
How to cite: Tol2-lyzC-microRNA 19c-Dendra2 was a gift from Qing Deng (Addgene plasmid # 97104 ; http://n2t.net/addgene:97104 ; RRID:Addgene_97104)
